Addgene plasmid #175878: p63_AF043
Purpose: arabinose inducible luxI, AHL inducible tetR, constitutive mCherry
Depositing lab: Chris Barnes. Depositing organization: University College London. Publication: Single strain control of microbial consortia. Fedorec AJH, Karkaria BD, Sulu M, Barnes CP. Nat Commun. 2021 Mar 30;12(1):1977. doi: 10.1038/s41467-021-22240-x. PubMed 33785746.
Backbone
  Vector backbone: pSEVA631
  Backbone size w/o insert (bp): 3000
  Total vector size (bp): 8089
  Vector type: Synthetic Biology
Growth in bacteria
  Bacterial resistance: Gentamicin, 10 μg/mL
  Growth temperature: 37°C
  Growth strain: DH5alpha
  Copy number: Low Copy
Gene/Insert
  Gene/Insert name: AF043 cassette
  Species: Synthetic
  Cloning method: Unknown
  Sequencing primers: 5′ ttctgtatgtgtcgtcggca; 3′ GTTCTGAGGTCATTACTGG
Resource information
  A portion of this plasmid was derived from a plasmid made by: The araC-ParaBAD-mTagBFP2 cassette comes from plasmid pBAD-mTagBFP2 (Plasmid #34632). The luxI gene and the luxR-Plux cassette come from plasmid pTD103luxI_sfGFP (Plasmid #48885). The vector backbone came from the SEVA collection.
Terms and licenses: Academic/Nonprofit Terms; Industry Terms: Not Available to Industry
How to cite: p63_AF043 was a gift from Chris Barnes (Addgene plasmid # 175878 ; http://n2t.net/addgene:175878 ; RRID:Addgene_175878)
