[The description below was written by a language model from this plasmid's Addgene catalogue record and pLannotate feature annotations shown in this document.]
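Description:
p63_AF043 is an 8,089 bp bacterial synthetic-biology plasmid built on the pSEVA631 backbone from the SEVA collection. It replicates from the broad-host-range pBBR1 oriV with its cognate Rep protein, is listed as low copy, and is selected with gentamicin through the aacC1 acetyltransferase (GmR), which is annotated downstream of a class 1 integron Pc promoter. An incP oriT allows conjugative mobilisation when transfer functions are supplied in trans. The cargo region is flanked by the rrnB T1 and lambda t0 terminators, which insulate it from the backbone.

The synthetic AF043 cassette combines three modules. A constitutive promoter, annotated as a J23119 fragment, drives an mCherry-family red fluorescent protein (annotated as mCherry2) that serves as a permanent strain label. A divergent araC–araBAD promoter unit, derived from a pBAD-mTagBFP2 plasmid, controls a 6xHis-tagged blue fluorescent protein (annotated as TagBFP) followed by luxI. Arabinose therefore appears to induce the blue reporter together with the Aliivibrio fischeri synthase that makes the 3-oxo-C6 homoserine lactone autoinducer. The third module is a luxR gene oriented divergently from tetR. According to the record this is a luxR–Plux cassette, although the Plux promoter itself is not annotated in the feature table. AHL-bound LuxR activates tetR expression, so arabinose input is relayed through quorum-sensing signal production to the TetR repressor. The target of TetR is not on this plasmid and is not stated in the record. The associated publication concerns controlling microbial consortia from a single engineered strain, which is consistent with use as a tunable signalling and regulation module in co-cultures.
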