Features (pLannotate 1.2.2; 16 found; start..end, strand, type, name):
     27..113     -  terminator     rrnB T1 terminator: Escherichia coli rrnB; transcription terminator T1 from the E. coli rrnB gene
    181..203     +  promoter       J23119(SpeI) promoter (fragment): bacterial promoter (Registry of Standard Biological Parts BBa J23119) modified to end with an SpeI site
    242..943     +  CDS            mCherry2: mCherry2 is a basic (constitutively fluorescent) red fluorescent protein published in 2017, derived from Discosoma sp.. It has very low acid sensitivity.
   1021..1770    -  CDS            luxR: LUXR_ALIFS - Experimental evidence at protein level: Swiss-Prot protein existence level 1. Transcriptional activator of the bioluminescence operon. Binds to the OHHL autoinducer. From Aliivibrio fischeri (Vibrio fischeri).
   2002..2622    +  CDS            tetR: TETR2_ECOLX - Experimental evidence at protein level: Swiss-Prot protein existence level 1. TetR is the repressor of the tetracycline resistance element; its N-terminal region forms a helix-turn-helix structure and binds DNA. Binding of tetracycline to TetR reduces the repressor affinity for the tetracycline resistance gene (tetA) promoter operator sites. From Escherichia coli.
   2738..3616    -  CDS            araC: L-arabinose regulatory protein; araC
   3643..3927    +  promoter       araBAD promoter: araBAD; promoter of the L-arabinose operon of E. coli; the araC regulatory gene is transcribed in the opposite direction (Guzman et al., 1995)
   3970..3987    +  CDS            6xHis: 6xHis affinity tag
   3997..4698    +  CDS            TagBFP: monomeric blue fluorescent protein mammalian codon-optimized
   4726..5304    +  CDS            luxI: LUXI_ALIFS - Protein inferred from homology: Swiss-Prot protein existence level 3. Required for the synthesis of OHHL (N-(3-oxohexanoyl)-L- homoserine lactone) also known as VAI or N-(beta-ketocaproyl)homoserine lactone or 3-oxo-N-(tetrahydro-2-oxo-3-furanyl)-hexanamide, an autoinducer molecule which binds to LuxR and thus acts in bioluminescence regulation. From Aliivibrio fischeri (Vibrio fischeri).
   5362..5456    +  terminator     lambda t0 terminator: transcription terminator from phage lambda
   5487..5515    +  promoter       Pc promoter: intI1 (promoter lies within the coding sequence); class 1 integron promoter
   5704..6237    +  CDS            GmR: gentamycin acetyltransferase; aacC1; confers resistance to gentamycin
   6448..6556    +  oriT           oriT: incP origin of transfer
   6567..7229    -  CDS            pBBR1 Rep: replication protein for the broad-host-range plasmid pBBR1 from Bordetella bronchiseptica
   7230..8001    -  rep_origin     pBBR1 oriV: replication origin of the broad-host-range plasmid pBBR1 from Bordetella bronchiseptica; requires the pBBR1 Rep protein for replication
>Addgene plasmid #175878 | p63_AF043 | addgene full sequence | sequence record 368280 | Addgene NGS Result
GCGCGCCCAGCTGTCTAGGGCGGCGGATTTGTCCTACTCAGGAGAGCGTTCACCGACAAACAACAGATAA
AACGAAAGGCCCAGTCTTTCGACTGAGCCTTTCGTTTTATTTGATGCCTTTAATTAAAGCGGATAACAAT
TTCACACAGGAGGCCGCCTAGTAACGATGGTTGGCTGTTTACAGCTAGCTCAGTGCTAGGTATTATGCTA
GCTACTAGAGAAAGAGGAGAAATACTAGATGAGCAAGGGCGAGGAGAACAACCTGGCCATCATCAAGGAG
TTCATGCGCTTCAAGGTACACATGGAGGGCTCCGTGAACGGCCACGAGTTCGAGATCGAGGGCGAGGGCG
AGGGCCGCCCGTATGAAGGCACCCAGACCGCGAAACTGAAAGTGACCAAAGGTGGCCCGCTGCCGTTCGC
GTGGGATATTCTGAGCCCTCAGTTTATGTATGGCAGCAAAGCGTATGTGAAACATCCGGCGGATATTCCG
GATTATCTGAAACTGAGCTTCCCGGAAGGCTTCAACTGGGAACGCGTGATGAACTTCGAAGATGGCGGCG
TGGTGACCGTGACCCAGGATAGCAGCTTGCAGGATGGCGAGTTCATCTACAAGGTGAAGCTGCGCGGCAC
CAACTTTCCGAGCGATGGCCCGGTAATGCAGTGCCGCACGATGGGCTGGGAAGCGAGCACCGAACGCATG
TATCCGGAAGATGGCGCGCTGAAAGGCGAAATTAAACAGCGCCTGAAACTGAAGGATGGCGGCCATTATG
ATGCGGAAGTGAAAACCACCTATAAAGCGAAGAAACCGGTGCAGCTGCCGGGCGCGTATAACGTGGATAT
TAAACTGGATATTCTGAGCCATAACGAAGATTATACCATTGTGGAACAGTATGAACGCGCGGAAGGCCGC
CATAGCACCGGCGGCATGGATGAACTGTATAAATAACGATGCGCGCAATAAAAAAGCCCCCGGAAGGTGA
TCTTCCGGGGGCTTTCTCATGCGTTCAATTGCTCGAGTTAATTTTTAAAGTATGGGCAATCAATTGCTCC
TGTTAAAATTGCTTTAGAAATACTTTGGCAGCGGTTTGTTGTATTGAGTTTCATTTGCGCATTGGTTAAA
TGGAAAGTGACAGTACGCTCACTGCAGCCTAATATTTTTGAAATATCCCAAGAGCTTTTTCCTTCGCATG
CCCACGCTAAACATTCTTTTTCTCTTTTGGTTAAATCGTTGTTTGATTTATTATTTGCTATATTTATTTT
TCGATAATTATCAACTAGAGAAGGAACAATTAATGGTATGTTCATACACGCATGTAAAAATAAACTATCT
ATATAGTTGTCTTTTTCTGAATGTGCAAAACTAAGCATTCCGAAGCCATTGTTAGCCGTATGAATAGGGA
AACTAAACCCAGTGATAAGACCTGATGTTTTCGCTTCTTTAATTACATTTGGAGATTTTTTATTTACAGC
ATTGTTTTCAAATATATTCCAATTAATTGGTGAATGATTGGAGTTAGAATAATCTACTATAGGATCATAT
TTTATTAAATTAGCGTCATCATAATATTGCCTCCATTTTTTAGGGTAATTATCTAGAATTGAAATATCAG
ATTTAACCATAGAATGAGGATAAATGATCGCGAGTAAATAATATTCACAATGTACCATTTTAGTCATATC
AGATAAGCATTGATTAATATCATTATTGCTTCTACAAGCTTTAATTTTATTAATTATTCTGTATGTGTCG
TCGGCATTTATGTTTTTCATACCCATCTCTTTATCCTTACCTATTGTTTGTCGCAAGTTTTGCGTGTTAT
ATATCATTAAAACGGTAATGGATTGACATTTGATTCTAATAAATTGGATTTTTGTCACACTATTGTATCG
CTGGGAATACAATTACTTAACATAAGCACCTGTAGGATCGTACAGGTTTACGCAAGAAAATGGTTTGTTA
TAGTCGAATGGGCCCCGGCGAAGCTAGGGACGAGAGCTAGCATGTCTCGTTTAGATAAAAGTAAAGTGAT
TAACAGCGCATTAGAGCTGCTTAATGAGGTCGGAATCGAAGGTTTAACAACCCGTAAACTCGCCCAGAAG
CTAGGTGTAGAGCAGCCTACATTGTATTGGCATGTAAAAAATAAGCGGGCTTTGCTCGACGCCTTAGCCA
TTGAGATGTTAGATAGGCACCATACTCACTTTTGCCCTTTAGAAGGGGAAAGCTGGCAAGATTTTTTACG
TAATAACGCTAAAAGTTTTAGATGTGCTTTACTAAGTCATCGCGATGGAGCAAAAGTACATTTAGGTACA
CGGCCTACAGAAAAACAGTATGAAACTCTCGAAAATCAATTAGCCTTTTTATGCCAACAAGGTTTTTCAC
TAGAGAATGCATTATATGCACTCAGCGCTGTGGGGCATTTTACTTTAGGTTGCGTATTGGAAGATCAAGA
GCATCAAGTCGCTAAAGAAGAAAGGGAAACACCTACTACTGATAGTATGCCGCCATTATTACGACAAGCT
ATCGAATTATTTGATCACCAAGGTGCAGAGCCAGCCTTCTTATTCGGCCTTGAATTGATCATCTGCGGAT
TAGAAAAACAACTTAAATGTGAAAGTGGGTCTTGAGAGCTCGGACTGCCTGCAGGCATGCATAATGTGCC
TGTCAAATGGACGAAGCAGGGATTCTGCAAACCCTATGCTACTCCGTCAAGCCGTCAATTGTCTGATTCG
TTACCAATTATGACAACTTGACGGCTACATCATTCACTTTTTCTTCACAACCGGCACGGAACTCGCTCGG
GCTGGCCCCGGTGCATTTTTTAAATACCCGCGAGAAATAGAGTTGATCGTCAAAACCAACATTGCGACCG
ACGGTGGCGATAGGCATCCGGGTGGTGCTCAAAAGCAGCTTCGCCTGGCTGATACGTTGGTCCTCGCGCC
AGCTTAAGACGCTAATCCCTAACTGCTGGCGGAAAAGATGTGACAGACGCGACGGCGACAAGCAAACATG
CTGTGCGACGCTGGCGATATCAAAATTGCTGTCTGCCAGGTGATCGCTGATGTACTGACAAGCCTCGCGT
ACCCGATTATCCATCGGTGGATGGAGCGACTCGTTAATCGCTTCCATGCGCCGCAGTAACAATTGCTCAA
GCAGATTTATCGCCAGCAGCTCCGAATAGCGCCCTTCCCCTTGCCCGGCGTTAATGATTTGCCCAAACAG
GTCGCTGAAATGCGGCTGGTGCGCTTCATCCGGGCGAAAGAACCCCGTATTGGCAAATATTGACGGCCAG
TTAAGCCATTCATGCCAGTAGGCGCGCGGACGAAAGTAAACCCACTGGTGATACCATTCGCGAGCCTCCG
GATGACGACCGTAGTGATGAATCTCTCCTGGCGGGAACAGCAAAATATCACCCGGTCGGCAAACAAATTC
TCGTCCCTGATTTTTCACCACCCCCTGACCGCGAATGGTGAGATTGAGAATATAACCTTTCATTCCCAGC
GGTCGGTCGATAAAAAAATCGAGATAACCGTTGGCCTCAATCGGCGTTAAACCCGCCACCAGATGGGCAT
TAAACGAGTATCCCGGCAGCAGGGGATCATTTTGCGCTTCAGCCATACTTTTCATACTCCCGCCATTCAG
AGAAGAAACCAATTGTCCATATTGCATCAGACATTGCCGTCACTGCGTCTTTTACTGGCTCTTCTCGCTA
ACCAAACCGGTAACCCCGCTTATTAAAAGCATTCTGTAACAAAGCGGGACCAAAGCCATGACAAAAACGC
GTAACAAAAGTGTCTATAATCACGGCAGAAAAGTCCACATTGATTATTTGCACGGCGTCACACTTTGCTA
TGCCATAGCATTTTTATCCATAAGATTAGCGGATCCTACCTGACGCTTTTTATCGCAACTCTCTACTGTT
TCTCCATACCCGTTTTTTGGGCTAACAGGAGGAATTAACCATGGGGAGCCACCATCACCATCACCATGGC
AGATCTATGAGCGAGCTGATTAAGGAGAACATGCACATGAAGCTGTACATGGAGGGCACCGTGGACAACC
ATCACTTCAAGTGCACATCCGAGGGCGAAGGCAAGCCCTACGAGGGCACCCAGACCATGAGAATCAAGGT
GGTCGAGGGCGGCCCTCTCCCCTTCGCCTTCGACATCCTGGCTACTAGCTTCCTCTACGGCAGCAAGACC
TTCATCAACCACACCCAGGGCATCCCCGACTTCTTCAAGCAGTCCTTCCCTGAGGGCTTCACATGGGAGA
GAGTCACCACATACGAAGACGGGGGCGTGCTGACCGCTACCCAGGACACCAGCCTCCAGGACGGCTGCCT
CATCTACAACGTCAAGATCAGAGGGGTGAACTTCACATCCAACGGCCCTGTGATGCAGAAGAAAACACTC
GGCTGGGAGGCCTTCACCGAGACGCTGTACCCCGCTGACGGCGGCCTGGAAGGCAGAAACGACATGGCCC
TGAAGCTCGTGGGCGGGAGCCATCTGATCGCAAACGCCAAGACCACATATAGATCCAAGAAACCCGCTAA
GAACCTCAAGATGCCTGGCGTCTACTATGTGGACTACAGACTGGAAAGAATCAAGGAGGCCAACAACGAG
ACCTACGTCGAGCAGCACGAGGTGGCAGTGGCCAGATACTGCGACCTCCCTAGCAAACTGGGGCACAAGC
TTAATTAAGAATTCATTAAAGAGGAGAAAGGTACCATGACTATAATGATAAAAAAATCGGATTTTTTGGC
AATTCCATCGGAGGAGTATAAAGGTATTCTAAGTCTTCGTTATCAAGTGTTTAAGCAAAGACTTGAGTGG
GACTTAGTTGTAGAAAATAACCTTGAATCAGATGAGTATGATAACTCAAATGCAGAATATATTTATGCTT
GTGATGATACTGAAAATGTAAGTGGATGCTGGCGTTTATTACCTACAACAGGTGATTATATGCTGAAAAG
TGTTTTTCCTGAATTGCTTGGTCAACAGAGTGCTCCCAAAGATCCTAATATAGTCGAATTAAGTCGTTTT
GCTGTAGGTAAAAATAGCTCAAAGATAAATAACTCTGCTAGTGAAATTACAATGAAACTATTTGAAGCTA
TATATAAACACGCTGTTAGTCAAGGTATTACAGAATATGTAACAGTAACATCAACAGCAATAGAGCGATT
TTTAAAGCGTATTAAAGTTCCTTGTCATCGTATTGGAGACAAAGAAATTCATGTATTAGGTGATACTAAA
TCGGTTGTATTGTCTATGCCTATTAATGAACAGTTTAAAAAAGCAGTCTTAAATGCAGCGAACGACGAAA
ATTACGCCCTTGCAGCGTAAACGCGTGCTAGACTAGTCTTGGACTCCTGTTGATAGATCCAGTAATGACC
TCAGAACTCCATCTGGATTTGTTCAGAACGCTCGGTTGCCGCCGGGCGTTTTTTATTGGTGAGAATCCAG
GGGTCCCCAATAATTACGATTTAAATTTGACATAAGCCTGTTCGGTTCGTAAACTGTAATGCAAGTAGCG
TATGCGCTCACGCAACTGGTCCAGAACCTTGACCGAACGCAGCGGTGGTAACGGCGCAGTGGCGGTTTTC
ATGGCTTGTTATGACTGTTTTTTTGTACAGCCTATGCCTCGGGCATCCAAGCAGCAAGCGCGTTACGCCG
TGGGTCGATGTTTGATGTTATGGAGCAGCAACGATGTTACGCAGCAGCAACGATGTTACGCAGCAGGGCA
GTCGCCCTAAAACAAAGTTAGGTGGCTCAAGTATGGGCATCATTCGCACATGTAGGCTCGGCCCTGACCA
AGTCAAATCCATGCGGGCTGCTCTTGATCTTTTCGGTCGTGAGTTCGGAGACGTAGCCACCTACTCCCAA
CATCAGCCGGACTCCGATTACCTCGGGAACTTGCTCCGTAGTAAGACATTCATCGCGCTTGCTGCCTTCG
ACCAAGAAGCGGTTGTTGGCGCTCTCGCGGCTTACGTTCTGCCCAAGTTTGAGCAGCCGCGTAGTGAGAT
CTATATCTATGATCTCGCAGTCTCCGGAGAGCACCGGAGGCAGGGCATTGCCACCGCGCTCATCAATCTC
CTCAAGCATGAGGCCAACGCGCTTGGTGCTTATGTGATCTACGTGCAAGCAGATTACGGTGACGATCCCG
CAGTGGCTCTCTATACAAAGTTGGGCATACGGGAAGAAGTGATGCACTTTGATATCGACCCAAGTACCGC
CACCTAACAATTCGTTCAAGCCGAGATCGGCTTCCCGGCCGCGGAGTTGTTCGGTAAATTGGACAACGGT
CCGCGCGTTGTCCTTTTCCGCTGCATAACCCTGCTTCGGGGTCATTATAGCGATTTTTTCGGTATATCCA
TCCTTTTTCGCACGATATACAGGATTTTGCCAAAGGGTTCGTGTAGACTTTCCTTGGTGTATCCAACGGC
GTCAGCCGGGCAGGATAGGTGAAGTAGGCCCACCCGCGAGCGGGTGTTCCTTCTTCACTGTCCCTTATTC
GCACCTGGCGGTGCTCAACGGGAATCCTGCTCTGCGAGGCTGGCCGTAGGCCGGCCCTACCGGCGCGGCA
GCGTTACCCGTGTCGGCGGCTCCAACGGCTCGCCATCGTCCAGAAAACACGGCTCATCGGGCATCGGCAG
GCGCTGCTGCCCGCGCCGTTCCCATTCCTCCGTTTCGGTCAAGGCTGGCAGGTCTGGTTCCATGCCCGGA
ATGCCGGGCTGGCTGGGCGGCTCCTCGCCGGGGCCGGTCGGTAGTTGCTGCTCGCCCGGATACAGGGTCG
GGATGCGGCGCAGGTCGCCATGCCCCAACAGCGATTCGTCCTGGTCGTCGTGATCAACCACCACGGCGGC
ACTGAACACCGACAGGCGCAACTGGTCGCGGGGCTGGCCCCACGCCACGCGGTCATTGACCACGTAGGCC
GACACGGTGCCGGGGCCGTTGAGCTTCACGACGGAGATCCAGCGCTCGGCCACCAAGTCCTTGACTGCGT
ATTGGACCGTCCGCAAAGAACGTCCGATGAGCTTGGAAAGTGTCTTCTGGCTGACCACCACGGCGTTCTG
GTGGCCCATCTGCGCCACGAGGTGATGCAGCAGCATTGCCGCCGTGGGTTTCCTCGCAATAAGCCCGGCC
CACGCCTCATGCGCTTTGCGTTCCGTTTGCACCCAGTGACCGGGCTTGTTCTTGGCTTGAATGCCGATTT
CTCTGGACTGCGTGGCCATGCTTATCTCCATGCGGTAGGGGTGCCGCACGGTTGCGGCACCATGCGCAAT
CAGCTGCAACTTTTCGGCAGCGCGACAACAATTATGCGTTGCGTAAAAGTGGCAGTCAATTACAGATTTT
CTTTAACCTACGCAATGAGCTATTGCGGGGGGTGCCGCAATGAGCTGTTGCGTACCCCCCTTTTTTAAGT
TGTTGATTTTTAAGTCTTTCGCATTTCGCCCTATATCTAGTTCTTTGGTGCCCAAAGAAGGGCACCCCTG
CGGGGTTCCCCCACGCCTTCGGCGCGGCTCCCCCTCCGGCAAAAAGTGGCCCCTCCGGGGCTTGTTGATC
GACTGCGCGGCCTTCGGCCTTGCCCAAGGTGGCGCTGCCCCCTTGGAACCCCCGCACTCGCCGCCGTGAG
GCTCGGGGGGCAGGCGGGCGGGCTTCGCCCTTCGACTGCCCCCACTCGCATAGGCTTGGGTCGTTCCAGG
CGCGTCAAGGCCAAGCCGCTGCGCGGTCGCTGCGCGAGCCTTGACCCGCCTTCCACTTGGTGTCCAACCG
GCAAGCGAAGCGCGCAGGCCGCAGGCCGGAGGCTTTTCCCCAGAGAAAATTAAAAAAATTGATGGGGCAA
GGCCGCAGGCCGCGCAGTTGGAGCCGGTGGGTATGTGGTCGAAGGCTGGGTAGCCGGTGGGCAATCCCTG
TGGTCAAGCTCGTGGGCAGGCGCAGCCTGTCCATCAGCTTGTCCAGCAGGGTTGTCCACGGGCCGAGCGA
AGCGAGCCAGCCGGTGGCCGCTCGCGGCCATCGTCCACATATCCACGGGCTGGCAAGGGAGCGCAGCGAC
CGCGCAGGGCGAAGCCCGGAGAGCAAGCCCGTAGGGGGG
